>Addgene plasmid #60972 | RANLS-IETD-BNES | depositor partial sequence | sequence record 98466 | RANLS-IETD-BNES sequence 1537 bps
CTCGAGAATGGTGAGCAAGAGCGAGGAGGTCATCAAAGAGTTCATGCGCTTCAAGGTGCGCTTGGAGGGC
TCCATGAACGGCCACGAGTTCGAGATCGAGGGCGAGGGCGAGGGCCGCCCCTACGAGGGCACCCAGACCG
CCAAGCTGAAGGTGACCAAGGGCGGCCCCCTGCCCTTCGCCTGGGACATCCTGTCCCCCCAGATCATGTA
CGGCTCCAAGGCGTACGTGAAGCACCCCGCCGACGTCCCCGATTACATGAAGCTGTCCTTCCCCGAGGGC
TTCAAGTGGGAGCGCGTGATGCACTTCGAGGACGGCGGTCTGGTGACCGTGACTCAGGACACCTCCCTGC
AGGACGGCACGCTGATCTACAAGGTGAAGATGCGCGGCACCAACTTCCCCCCCGACGGCCCCGTAATGCA
GAAGAAGACCTTGGGCTGGGATTATGCCACCGAGCGCCTGTACCCCGAAGACGGCGTGCTGAAGGGCGAG
CTTCTGGGGCGCCTGAAGCTGAAGGACGGCGGCCTCAACCTGGTGGAGTTCAAGACCATCTACATGGCCA
AGAAGCCCGTGCAACTGCCCGGCTACTACTTCGTGGACACCAAGCTGGGCATCACCTCCCACAACGAGGA
CTACACCATCGTGGAACAGTACGAGCGCTCCGAGGGCCGCCACCACCTGGGCATGGACGAGCTGTACAAG
GGAACGGCGGGAAGCGATCCAAAAAAGAAGAGAAAGGTAGATCCAAAAAAGAAGAGAAAGGTAGATCCAA
AAAAGAAGAGAAAGGTAGGTACCGCCTCCGGCATTGAGACGGATGGATCCACCATCAAAGAGTTCATGCG
CTTCAAGGTGCGCATGGAGGGCTCCATGAACGGCCACGAGTTCGAGATCGAGGGCGAGGGCGAGGGCCGC
CCCTACGAGGGCACCCAGACCGCCAAGCTGAAGGTGACCAAGGGCGGCCCCCTGCCCTTCGCCTGGGACA
TCCTGTCCCCCCAGTTCATGTACGGCTCCGAGGCGTACGTGAGGCACCCCGCCGACATCCCCGATTACAA
GAAGCTGCCCTTCCCCGAGGGCTTCAAGTGGGAGCGCGTGATGAACTTCGAAGACGGCGGTCTGGTGACC
GTTACCCAGGACTCCTCCCTGCAGGACGGCACGCTGATCTGCAAGGTGAAGATGCGCGGCACCAACTTCC
CCCCCGACGGCCCCGTAATGCAGAAGAAGACCATGGGCTGGGAGGCCTCCACCGAGATGCTGTACCCCGA
AGACGGCGTGCTGAAGGGCCATAGCTATCAGGCCCTGAAGCTGAAGGACGGCGGCCACTACCTGGTGGAG
TTCGAGACCATCTACATGGCCAAGAAGCCCGTGCAACTGCCCGGCGATTACTGTGTGGACACCAAGCTGG
ACATCACCTCCCACAACGAGGACTACACCATCGTGGAACAGTACGGGCGCTCCGAGGGCCGCCACCGTCT
GGGCATGGACGAGCGGTACAAGTTAGCCTTGAAATTAGCAGGTCTTGATATCGGGAGCTAAAAGCTT
