>Addgene plasmid #60972 | RANLS-IETD-BNES | addgene partial sequence | sequence record 101678 | CMV-F 5'-CGCAAATGGGCGGTAGGCGTG-3'
ACTAGAGAACCCACTGCTTACTGGCTTATCGAAATTAATACGACTCACTATAGGGAGACCCAAGCTGGCT
AGCGTGCCGCCACCATGGCCTCGAGAATGGTGAGCAAGAGCGAGGAGGTCATCAAAGAGTTCATGCGCTT
CAAGGTGCGCTTGGAGGGCTCCATGAACGGCCACGAGTTCGAGATCGAGGGCGAGGGCGAGGGCCGCCCC
TACGAGGGCACCCAGACCGCCAAGCTGAAGGTGACCAAGGGCGGCCCCCTGCCCTTCGCCTGGGACATCC
TGTCCCCCCAGATCATGTACGGCTCCAAGGCGTACGTGAAGCACCCCGCCGACGTCCCCGATTACATGAA
GCTGTCCTTCCCCGAGGGCTTCAAGTGGGAGCGCGTGATGCACTTCGAGGACGGCGGTCTGGTGACCGTG
ACTCAGGACACCTCCCTGCAGGACGGCACGCTGATCTACAAGGTGAAGATGCGCGGCACCAACTTCCCCC
CCGACGGCCCCGTAATGCAGAAGAAGACCTTGGGCTGGGATTATGCCACCGAGCGCCTGTACCCCGAAGA
CGGCGTGCTGAAGGGCGAGCTTCTGGGGCGCCTGAAGCTGAAGGACGGCGGCCTCAACCTGGTGGAGTTC
AAGACCATCTACATGGCCAAGAAGCCCGTGCAACTGCCCGGCTACTACTTCGTGGACACCAAGCTGGGCA
TCACCTCCCACAACGAGGACTACACCATCGTGGAACAGTACGAGCGCTCCGAGGGCCGCCACCACCTGGG
CATGGACGAGCTGTACAAGGGAACGGCGGGAAGCGATCCAA
