>Addgene plasmid #60972 | RANLS-IETD-BNES | addgene partial sequence | sequence record 101718 | BGH-rev 5'-TAGAAGGCACAGTCGAGG-3'
ATATCAAGACCTGCTAATTTCAAGGCTAACTTGTACCGCTCGTCCATGCCCAGACGGTGGCGGCCCTCGG
AGCGCCCGTACTGTTCCACGATGGTGTAGTCCTCGTTGTGGGAGGTGATGTCCAGCTTGGTGTCCACACA
GTAATCGCCGGGCAGTTGCACGGGCTTCTTGGCCATGTAGATGGTCTCGAACTCCACCAGGTAGTGGCCG
CCGTCCTTCAGCTTCAGGGCCTGATAGCTATGGCCCTTCAGCACGCCGTCTTCGGGGTACAGCATCTCGG
TGGAGGCCTCCCAGCCCATGGTCTTCTTCTGCATTACGGGGCCGTCGGGGGGGAAGTTGGTGCCGCGCAT
CTTCACCTTGCAGATCAGCGTGCCGTCCTGCAGGGAGGAGTCCTGGGTAACGGTCACCAGACCGCCGTCT
TCGAAGTTCATCACGCGCTCCCACTTGAAGCCCTCGGGGAAGGGCAGCTTCTTGTAATCGGGGATGTCGG
CGGGGTGCCTCACGTACGCCTCGGAGCCGTACATGAACTGGGGGGACAGGATGTCCCAGGCGAAGGGCAG
GGGGCCGCCCTTGGTCACCTTCAGCTTGGCGGTCTGGGTGCCCTCGTAGGGGCGGCCCTCGCCCTCGCCC
TCGATCTCGAACTCGTGGCCGTTCATGGAGCCCTCCATGCGCACCTTGAAGCGCATGAACTCTTTGATGG
TGGATCCATCCGTCTCAATGCCGGAGGCGGTACCTACCTTTCTCTTCTTTTTTGGATCTACCTTTCTCTT
CTTTTTTGGATCTACCTTTCTCTTCTTTTTTGGATCGCTTCCCGCCGTTCCCTTGTACAGCTCGTCCATG
CCCAGGTGGTGGCGGCCCTCG
