[The description below was written by a language model from this plasmid's Addgene catalogue record.]
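Description:
RANLS-IETD-BNES is a mammalian expression plasmid built on a pcDNA3.1 backbone whose multiple cloning site has been replaced with a customized sequence compatible with the reading frame of pBAD/HisB. It is about 7.0 kb in total, is maintained as a high-copy plasmid in E. coli under ampicillin selection, and carries a neomycin resistance marker that allows G418 selection in mammalian cells. The roughly 1.5 kb synthetic insert sits between retained XhoI and HindIII sites and is transcribed from the CMV promoter. The use of T7 forward and BGH reverse sequencing primers fits the standard pcDNA3.1 expression cassette, although no feature table is provided to confirm the remaining backbone elements.

The insert encodes a tandem dimerization-dependent fluorescent protein (ddFP) heterodimer: ddRFP copy A, followed by a triplicated nuclear localization signal, joined to the dark partner ddRFP copy B, which carries a nuclear export signal at the C-terminus of the insert. In the ddFP system, the A copy is only weakly fluorescent by itself and brightens on binding the non-fluorescent B copy. The construct name indicates that an IETD motif, the canonical caspase-8 recognition sequence, links the two halves, though the record does not describe the linker explicitly.

The plasmid is described as plasmid 1 of a two-plasmid, translocation-based red fluorescent caspase-8 biosensor, to be co-expressed with a second plasmid encoding a nuclear-targeted B copy (BNLS). The presumed logic is that caspase-8 cleavage separates the NLS-tagged A copy from its NES-tagged B partner. The A copy can then relocate to the nucleus and pair with nuclear B, shifting the red fluorescence between compartments as a readout of protease activity.
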