Addgene plasmid #60972: RANLS-IETD-BNES
Purpose: Expresses a tandem ddFP heterodimer in mammalian cells, plasmid 1 for a translocation-based red fluorescent caspase-8 biosensor, used together with plasmid 2 (BNLS).
Depositing lab: Robert Campbell. Publication: Ratiometric biosensors based on dimerization-dependent fluorescent protein exchange. Ding Y, Li J, Enterina JR, Shen Y, Zhang I, Tewson PH, Mo GC, Zhang J, Quinn AM, Hughes TE, Maysinger D, Alford SC, Zhang Y, Campbell RE. Nat Methods. 2015 Jan 26. doi: 10.1038/nmeth.3261. PubMed 25622108.
Backbone
  Vector backbone: pcDNA3.1
  Backbone size w/o insert (bp): 5500
  Total vector size (bp): 7024
  Modifications to backbone: Multi cloning sites has been replaced by a customized sequence, which is compatible to the reading frame of vector pBAD hisB.
  Vector type: Mammalian Expression
  Selectable markers: Neomycin (select with G418)
Growth in bacteria
  Bacterial resistance: Ampicillin, 100 μg/mL
  Growth temperature: 37°C
  Growth strain: DH10B
  Copy number: High Copy
Gene/Insert
  Gene/Insert name: ddRFP A and ddRFP B (alt names: dimerization dependent red fluorescent protein (ddRFP) copy A; dimerization dependent red fluorescent protein (ddRFP) copy B (dark copy))
  Species: Synthetic; synthetic construct
  Insert size (bp): 1521
  GenBank ID: KM979348
  Promoter: CMV
  Tag / fusion protein: triplicated NLS sequence DPKKKRKV placed after ddRFP A; NES sequence LALKLAGLDIGS (C terminal on insert)
  Cloning method: Restriction Enzyme; 5′ cloning site XhoI (not destroyed); 3′ cloning site HindIII (not destroyed)
  Sequencing primers: 5′ T7 Promoter forward primer; 3′ BGH Reverse primers
Terms and licenses: Academic/Nonprofit Terms; Industry Terms: Not Available to Industry
How to cite: RANLS-IETD-BNES was a gift from Robert Campbell (Addgene plasmid # 60972 ; http://n2t.net/addgene:60972 ; RRID:Addgene_60972)
